>Addgene plasmid #15811 | pHCMV-MokolaG | addgene full sequence | sequence record 243315 | Addgene NGS Result
GACATTGATTATTGACTAGTTATTAATAGTAATCAATTACGGGGTCATTAGTTCATAGCCCATATATGGA
GTTCCGCGTTACATAACTTACGGTAAATGGCCCGCCTGGCTGACCGCCCAACGACCCCCGCCCATTGACG
TCAATAATGACGTATGTTCCCATAGTAACGCCAATAGGGACTTTCCATTGACGTCAATGGGTGGAGTATT
TACGGTAAACTGCCCACTTGGCAGTACATCAAGTGTATCATATGCCAAGTACGCCCCCTATTGACGTCAA
TGACGGTAAATGGCCCGCCTGGCATTATGCCCAGTACATGACCTTATGGGACTTTCCTACTTGGCAGTAC
ATCTACGTATTAGTCATCGCTATTACCATGGTGATGCGGTTTTGGCAGTACATCAATGGGCGTGGATAGC
GGTTTGACTCACGGGGATTTCCAAGTCTCCACCCCATTGACGTCAATGGGAGTTTGTTTTGGCACCAAAA
TCAACGGGACTTTCCAAAATGTCGTAACAACTCCGCCCCATTGACGCAAATGGGCGGTAGGCGTGTACGG
TGGGAGGTCTATATAAGCAGAGCTCGTTTAGTGAACCGTCAGATCGCCTGGAGACGCCATCCACGCTGTT
TTGACCTCCATAGAAGACACCGGGACCGATCCAGCCTCCGGTCGACCGATCCTGAGAACTTCAGGGTGAG
TTTGGGGACCCTTGATTGTTCTTTCTTTTTCGCTATTGTAAAATTCATGTTATATGGAGGGGGCAAAGTT
TTCAGGGTGTTGTTTAGAATGGGAAGATGTCCCTTGTATCACCATGGACCCTCATGATAATTTTGTTTCT
TTCACTTTCTACTCTGTTGACAACCATTGTCTCCTCTTATTTTCTTTTCATTTTCTGTAACTTTTTCGTT
AAACTTTAGCTTGCATTTGTAACGAATTTTTAAATTCACTTTTGTTTATTTGTCAGATTGTAAGTACTTT
CTCTAATCACTTTTTTTTCAAGGCAATCAGGGTATATTATATTGTACTTCAGCACAGTTTTAGAGAACAA
TTGTTATAATTAAATGATAAGGTAGAATATTTCTGCATATAAATTCTGGCTGGCGTGGAAATATTCTTAT
TGGTAGAAACAACTACACCCTGGTCATCATCCTGCCTTTCTCTTTATGGTTACAATGATATACACTGTTT
GAGATGAGGATAAAATACTCTGAGTCCAAACCGGGCCCCTCTGCTAACCATGTTCATGCCTTCTTCTCTT
TCCTACAGCTCCTGGGCAACGTGCTGGTTGTTGTGCTGTCTCATCATTTTGGCAAAGAATTCCTCGACGG
ATCTGGTCGAGGTCGACGGTATCGATAAGCTTGATCATGAATATACCTTGCTTTGCTGTGATCCTCAGCT
TAGCTACTACACATTCTCTGGGAGAATTCCCCTTGTATACGATTCCCGAGAAAATAGAGAAATGGACCCC
CATAGACATGATCCATCTTAGTTGCCCTAATAACATGCTGTCTGAGGAAGAAGGTTGCAATACAGAGTCT
CCTTTCACCTACTTCGAGCTCAAGAGTGGTTACCTAGCCCATCAGAAGGTCCCAGGATTTACATGCACTG
GGGTTGTGAATGAGGCAGAGACATACACAAACTTTGTCGGATATGTCACCACCACCTTCAAAAGGAAGCA
CTTTAAACCTACAGTGGCTGCTTGTCGTGATGCCTACAACTGGAAAGTATCAGGGGACCCCCGATATGAA
GAATCTCTACACACCCCGTATCCCGACAGCAGCTGGTTAAGGACTGTGACCACAACCAAAGAAGCCCTTC
TTATAATATCGCCAAGCATTGTAGAGATGGACATATATGGCAGGACCCTTCACTCTCCCATGTTCCCTTC
GGGGAAATGTTCCAAGCTCTATCCTTCTGTCCCCTCTTGTACAACCAACCATGATTACACATTGTGGTTG
CCAGAAGATTCTAGTCTGAGTTTGATTTGCGACATCTTCACTTCCAGCAGTGGACAGAAGGCCATGAATG
GGTCTCGCATCTGCGGATTCAAGGATGAAAGGGGATTTTACAGATCCTTGAAGGGATCCTGTAAGCTGAC
ATTGTGCGGGAAACCTGGAATTAGGCTGTTCGACGGAACTTGGGTCTCTTTTACAAAGCCGGACGTTCAT
GTGTGGTGCACTCCCAACCAGTTAGTCAATATACATAACGACAGACTAGATGAGGTTGAACATCTGATCG
TGGACGATATCATCAAGAAGAGAGAGGAGTGTTTAGACACGCTGGAAACTATACTTATGTCTCAATCAGT
TAGTTTTAGACGGTTGAGCCATTTCAGAAAGTTAGTTCCAGGATATGGAAAAGCTTACACTATTTTGAAC
GGCAGCTTAATGGAAACAAATGTCTACTACAAAAGAGTTGACAGGTGGGCGGACATTTTGCCTTCTAGGG
GATGTCTGAAAGTCGGACAACAGTGCATGGACCCTGTCAAAGGGGTCCTCTTCAACGGAATTATCAAGGG
TCCGGATGGACAAATATTGATTCCAGAGATGCAGTCAGAGCAGCTCAAACAGCATATGGATCTGTTGAAA
GCAGCTATGTTTCCTCTCCGTCATCCTTTAATCAACAGAGAGGCAGTCTTCAAGAAGGATGGAAATGCCG
ATGATTTTGTTGATCTCCATATGCCTGATGTTCAAAAATCTGTGTCGGATGTCGACCTGGGCCTGCCTCA
TTGGGGGTTCTGGTTGTTAGTCGGGGCAACAGTAGTAGCCTTTGTGGTCTTGGCGTGCTTGCTCCGTGTA
TGTTGTAGGAGAATGAGAAGGAGAAGGTCACTGCGTGCCACTCAGGATATCCCCCTCAGCGTTGCCCCTG
CCCCTGTCCCTCGTGCCAAAGTGGTGTCATCATGGGAGTCTTCTAAAGGGCTCCCAGGTACTTGATGCCT
TTATCATACTGCCTGACACATAGATCACAACCTGATTACCTGCCTCGGCACCAGATCCGTCGAGGAATTC
ACTCCTCAGGTGCAGGCTGCCTATCAGAAGGTGGTGGCTGGTGTGGCCAATGCCCTGGCTCACAAATACC
ACTGAGATCTTTTTCCCTCTGCCAAAAATTATGGGGACATCATGAAGCCCCTTGAGCATCTGACTTCTGG
CTAATAAAGGAAATTTATTTTCATTGCAATAGTGTGTTGGAATTTTTTGTGTCTCTCACTCGGAAGGACA
TATGGGAGGGCAAATCATTTAAAACATCAGAATGAGTATTTGGTTTAGAGTTTGGCAACATATGCCCATA
TGCTGGCTGCCATGAACAAAGGTTGGCTATAAAGAGGTCATCAGTATATGAAACAGCCCCCTGCTGTCCA
TTCCTTATTCCATAGAAAAGCCTTGACTTGAGGTTAGATTTTTTTTATATTTTGTTTTGTGTTATTTTTT
TCTTTAACATCCCTAAAATTTTCCTTACATGTTTTACTAGCCAGATTTTTCCTCCTCTCCTGACTACTCC
CAGTCATAGCTGTCCCTCTTCTCTTATGGAGATCCCTCGACGGATCGGCCGCAATTCGTAATCATGTCAT
AGCTGTTTCCTGTGTGAAATTGTTATCCGCTCACAATTCCACACAACATACGAGCCGGAAGCATAAAGTG
TAAAGCCTGGGGTGCCTAATGAGTGAGCTAACTCACATTAATTGCGTTGCGCTCACTGCCCGCTTTCCAG
TCGGGAAACCTGTCGTGCCAGCTGCATTAATGAATCGGCCAACGCGCGGGGAGAGGCGGTTTGCGTATTG
GGCGCTCTTCCGCTTCCTCGCTCACTGACTCGCTGCGCTCGGTCGTTCGGCTGCGGCGAGCGGTATCAGC
TCACTCAAAGGCGGTAATACGGTTATCCACAGAATCAGGGGATAACGCAGGAAAGAACATGTGAGCAAAA
GGCCAGCAAAAGGCCAGGAACCGTAAAAAGGCCGCGTTGCTGGCGTTTTTCCATAGGCTCCGCCCCCCTG
ACGAGCATCACAAAAATCGACGCTCAAGTCAGAGGTGGCGAAACCCGACAGGACTATAAAGATACCAGGC
GTTTCCCCCTGGAAGCTCCCTCGTGCGCTCTCCTGTTCCGACCCTGCCGCTTACCGGATACCTGTCCGCC
TTTCTCCCTTCGGGAAGCGTGGCGCTTTCTCATAGCTCACGCTGTAGGTATCTCAGTTCGGTGTAGGTCG
TTCGCTCCAAGCTGGGCTGTGTGCACGAACCCCCCGTTCAGCCCGACCGCTGCGCCTTATCCGGTAACTA
TCGTCTTGAGTCCAACCCGGTAAGACACGACTTATCGCCACTGGCAGCAGCCACTGGTAACAGGATTAGC
AGAGCGAGGTATGTAGGCGGTGCTACAGAGTTCTTGAAGTGGTGGCCTAACTACGGCTACACTAGAAGAA
CAGTATTTGGTATCTGCGCTCTGCTGAAGCCAGTTACCTTCGGAAAAAGAGTTGGTAGCTCTTGATCCGG
CAAACAAACCACCGCTGGTAGCGGTGGTTTTTTTGTTTGCAAGCAGCAGATTACGCGCAGAAAAAAAGGA
TCTCAAGAAGATCCTTTGATCTTTTCTACGGGGTCTGACGCTCAGTGGAACGAAAACTCACGTTAAGGGA
TTTTGGTCATGAGATTATCAAAAAGGATCTTCACCTAGATCCTTTTAAATTAAAAATGAAGTTTTAAATC
AATCTAAAGTATATATGAGTAAACTTGGTCTGACAGTTACCAATGCTTAATCAGTGAGGCACCTATCTCA
GCGATCTGTCTATTTCGTTCATCCATAGTTGCCTGACTCCCCGTCGTGTAGATAACTACGATACGGGAGG
GCTTACCATCTGGCCCCAGTGCTGCAATGATACCGCGAGACCCACGCTCACCGGCTCCAGATTTATCAGC
AATAAACCAGCCAGCCGGAAGGGCCGAGCGCAGAAGTGGTCCTGCAACTTTATCCGCCTCCATCCAGTCT
ATTAATTGTTGCCGGGAAGCTAGAGTAAGTAGTTCGCCAGTTAATAGTTTGCGCAACGTTGTTGCCATTG
CTACAGGCATCGTGGTGTCACGCTCGTCGTTTGGTATGGCTTCATTCAGCTCCGGTTCCCAACGATCAAG
GCGAGTTACATGATCCCCCATGTTGTGCAAAAAAGCGGTTAGCTCCTTCGGTCCTCCGATCGTTGTCAGA
AGTAAGTTGGCCGCAGTGTTATCACTCATGGTTATGGCAGCACTGCATAATTCTCTTACTGTCATGCCAT
CCGTAAGATGCTTTTCTGTGACTGGTGAGTACTCAACCAAGTCATTCTGAGAATAGTGTATGCGGCGACC
GAGTTGCTCTTGCCCGGCGTCAATACGGGATAATACCGCGCCACATAGCAGAACTTTAAAAGTGCTCATC
ATTGGAAAACGTTCTTCGGGGCGAAAACTCTCAAGGATCTTACCGCTGTTGAGATCCAGTTCGATGTAAC
CCACTCGTGCACCCAACTGATCTTCAGCATCTTTTACTTTCACCAGCGTTTCTGGGTGAGCAAAAACAGG
AAGGCAAAATGCCGCAAAAAAGGGAATAAGGGCGACACGGAAATGTTGAATACTCATACTCTTCCTTTTT
CAATATTATTGAAGCATTTATCAGGGTTATTGTCTCATGAGCGGATACATATTTGAATGTATTTAGAAAA
ATAAACAAATAGGGGTTCCGCGCACATTTCCCCGAAAAGTGCCACCTAAATTGTAAGCGTTAATATTTTG
TTAAAATTCGCGTTAAATTTTTGTTAAATCAGCTCATTTTTTAACCAATAGGCCGAAATCGGCAAAATCC
CTTATAAATCAAAAGAATAGACCGAGATAGGGT
[37 nt withheld, positions 5844-5880]
AAAGAACGTGGACTCCAACGTCAAAGG
[49 nt withheld, positions 5908-5956]
T
[91 nt withheld, positions 5958-6048]
G
[124 nt withheld, positions 6050-6173]
CCCATTCGCCATTCAGGCTGCGCAACTGTTGGGAAGGGCGATCGGTGCGGGCCTCTTCGCTATTACGCCA
GCTGGCGAAAGGGGGATGTGCTGCAAGGCGATTAAGTTGGGTAACGCCAGGGTTTTCCCAGTCACGACGT
TGTAAAACGACGGCCAGTGAGCGCGCGTAATACGACTCACTATAGGGCGAATTGGAGCTCCACCGCGGTG
GCGGCCGCTCTAGAGAGCTTGGCCCATTGCATACGTTGTATCCATATCATAATATGTACATTTATATTGG
CTCATGTCCAACATTACCGCCATGTT
Features (pLannotate 1.2.2; 18 found; start..end, strand, type, name):
      1..380     +  enhancer       CMV enhancer: human cytomegalovirus immediate early enhancer
    381..584     +  promoter       CMV promoter: human cytomegalovirus (CMV) immediate early promoter
    696..1268    +  intron         β-globin intron: intron from rabbit β-globin gene
   1337..1365    -  misc_feature   MCS (fragment): pBluescript multiple cloning site
   1367..2932    +  CDS            G: GLYCO_MOKV - Experimental evidence at protein level: Swiss-Prot protein existence level 1. Attaches the virus to host cellular receptor, inducing endocytosis of the virion. In the endosome, the acidic pH induces conformational changes in the glycoprotein trimer, which trigger fusion between virus and cell membrane. There is convincing in vitro evidence that the muscular form of the nicotinic acetylcholine receptor (nAChR), the neuronal cell adhesion molecule (NCAM), and the p75 neurotrophin receptor (p75NTR) bind glycoprotein and thereby facilitate rabies virus entry into cells (By similarity)
   3005..3082    +  CDS            HBB (fragment): HBB_PONPY - Experimental evidence at transcript level: Swiss-Prot protein existence level 2. Involved in oxygen transport from the lung to the various peripheral tissues. From Pongo pygmaeus (Bornean orangutan).
   3153..3208    +  polyA_signal   β-globin poly(A) signal: rabbit β-globin polyadenylation signal (Gil and Proudfoot, 1987)
   3590..3606    -  protein_bind   lac operator: The lac repressor binds to the lac operator to inhibit transcription in E. coli. This inhibition can be relieved by adding lactose or isopropyl-β-D-thiogalactopyranoside (IPTG). lac repressor encoded by lacI
   3614..3644    -  promoter       lac promoter: promoter for the E. coli lac operon
   3659..3680    -  protein_bind   CAP binding site: CAP binding activates transcription in the presence of cAMP. E. coli catabolite activator protein
   3693..3785    -  CDS            lacI (fragment): lac repressor; lacI; The lac repressor binds to the lac operator to inhibit transcription in E. coli. This inhibition can be relieved by adding lactose or isopropyl-β-D-thiogalactopyranoside (IPTG).
   3968..4556    -  rep_origin     ori: high-copy-number ColE1/pMB1/pBR322/pUC origin of replication
   4727..5587    -  CDS            AmpR: β-lactamase; bla; confers resistance to ampicillin, carbenicillin, and related antibiotics
   5588..5692    -  promoter       AmpR promoter: bla
   5745..6173    -  rep_origin     f1 ori (sequence partly withheld): f1 bacteriophage origin of replication; arrow indicates direction of (+) strand synthesis
   6178..6333    -  CDS            lacZα (fragment): LacZα fragment of β-galactosidase; lacZ fragment
   6341..6359    +  promoter       T7 promoter: promoter for bacteriophage T7 RNA polymerase
   6368..6397    +  misc_feature   MCS (fragment): pBluescript multiple cloning site
