[The description below was written by a language model from this plasmid's Addgene catalogue record and pLannotate feature annotations shown in this document.]
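Description:
pHCMV-MokolaG is a mammalian expression plasmid, built on the pHCMV backbone, that encodes the envelope glycoprotein (G) of Mokola virus, a lyssavirus related to rabies virus. The sequenced record is 6,479 nt, consistent with a backbone of about 4.9 kb carrying the 1,566 bp insert. It is maintained in E. coli as a high-copy plasmid through a ColE1/pUC-type origin and is selected with ampicillin via the β-lactamase gene and its native promoter. The backbone also retains pBluescript-derived remnants: an f1 phage origin, a T7 promoter, fragments of the multiple cloning site, lacZα and lacI fragments, and the lac promoter/operator region. None of these plays a role in expression in mammalian cells.

The expression cassette begins with the human cytomegalovirus immediate early enhancer and promoter, followed by a rabbit β-globin intron, which generally improves mRNA processing and expression. The complete Mokola G open reading frame comes next. Downstream lie a short β-globin coding fragment, evidently residual globin sequence, and the rabbit β-globin polyadenylation signal. No epitope tag, reporter or mammalian selection marker is annotated, so the plasmid is suited to transient transfection.

The G protein mediates receptor attachment and low-pH-triggered membrane fusion in the endosome. The associated publication concerns large-scale production of high-titer lentiviral vector pseudotypes, so the plasmid serves as an envelope helper. It is co-transfected into producer cells with packaging and transfer plasmids to yield lentiviral particles bearing Mokola G as an alternative envelope, which changes the range of cells the vector can enter.
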