Addgene plasmid #15811: pHCMV-MokolaG
Depositing lab: Miguel Sena-Esteves. Depositing organization: Children's Hospital of Philadelphia. Publication: Optimized large-scale production of high titer lentivirus vector pseudotypes. Sena-Esteves M, Tebbets JC, Steffens S, Crombleholme T, Flake AW. J Virol Methods. 2004 Dec 15. 122(2):131-9. 10.1016/j.jviromet.2004.08.017 PubMed 15542136.
Backbone
  Vector backbone: pHCMV
  Backbone manufacturer: Clontech
  Backbone size w/o insert (bp): 4900
  Vector type: Mammalian Expression
Growth in bacteria
  Bacterial resistance: Ampicillin, 100 μg/mL
  Growth temperature: 37°C
  Growth strain: DH5alpha
  Copy number: High Copy
Gene/Insert
  Gene/Insert name: Mokola virus glycoprotein (G) gene
  Species: Mokola virus
  Insert size (bp): 1566
  GenBank ID: U17064
  Cloning method: Restriction Enzyme
  Sequencing primers: 5′ N/A; 3′ N/A
Resource information
  A portion of this plasmid was derived from a plasmid made by: The gene was obtained from a plasmid provided by Dr. Jacob Reiser.
Terms and licenses: Academic/Nonprofit Terms; Industry Terms: Not Available to Industry
How to cite: pHCMV-MokolaG was a gift from Miguel Sena-Esteves (Addgene plasmid # 15811 ; http://n2t.net/addgene:15811 ; RRID:Addgene_15811)
